Addgene plasmid #163120: CIp10 - mScarlet-I IDT
Purpose: Expresses in Candida albicans
Depositing lab: Patrick Van Dijck. Publication: Presenting a codon-optimized palette of fluorescent proteins for use in Candida albicans. Van Genechten W, Demuyser L, Dedecker P, Van Dijck P. Sci Rep. 2020 Apr 9;10(1):6158. doi: 10.1038/s41598-020-63308-w. PubMed 32273559.
Backbone
  Vector backbone: CIp10
  Total vector size (bp): 7860
  Vector type: Candida albicans Expression
Growth in bacteria
  Bacterial resistance: Ampicillin, 100 μg/mL
  Growth temperature: 37°C
  Growth strain: DH5alpha
  Copy number: Unknown
Gene/Insert
  Gene/Insert name: mScarlet-I IDT
  Species: Synthetic
  Insert size (bp): 699
  Cloning method: Gibson Cloning
  Sequencing primers: 5′ TTCAAAATGCTGCAGATG; 3′ TGACGTCGCTACTAGTTA
Terms and licenses: Academic/Nonprofit Terms; Industry Terms: Not Available to Industry
How to cite: CIp10 - mScarlet-I IDT was a gift from Patrick Van Dijck (Addgene plasmid # 163120 ; http://n2t.net/addgene:163120 ; RRID:Addgene_163120)
