[The description below was written by a language model from this plasmid's Addgene catalogue record and pLannotate feature annotations shown in this document.]
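Description:
CIp10 - mScarlet-I IDT is a Candida albicans expression plasmid of about 7.9 kb built on the CIp10 backbone, which is itself derived from a pBluescript-type cloning vector. The bacterial portion carries a high-copy ColE1/pUC origin and an ampicillin resistance gene (β-lactamase with its own promoter) for propagation and selection in E. coli. It also retains pBluescript remnants: an f1 origin, T3 and T7 promoters, lac promoter/operator elements, a lacZα fragment and pieces of the multiple cloning site. No yeast replication origin is annotated. Instead, the plasmid contains sequences matching the ribosomal protein gene RPS1, detected by homology to the Kluyveromyces and Saccharomyces orthologues. In CIp10-type vectors this region serves as the homology target for integration at the RPS1 locus of the C. albicans genome. The feature table also shows a streptothricin acetyltransferase coding sequence (sta), the class of enzyme that gives nourseothricin resistance. This suggests a dominant drug marker for selecting Candida transformants, although the catalogue fields do not name the fungal selection marker.

The payload is a 699 bp synthetic open reading frame encoding mScarlet-I, a bright, rapidly maturing monomeric red fluorescent protein, inserted by Gibson assembly. The associated publication describes a codon-optimized palette of fluorescent proteins for C. albicans, which matters because this species decodes CUG atypically. The "IDT" in the name presumably marks one particular codon-optimized version, but the record does not define it. The promoter and terminator driving mScarlet-I are not annotated or stated. The construct is intended for expressing this red reporter in C. albicans, for example to evaluate or use it in fluorescence imaging.
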