Features (pLannotate 1.2.2; 17 found; start..end, strand, type, name):
     10..705     +  CDS            mScarlet-I: mScarlet-I is a basic (constitutively fluorescent) red fluorescent protein published in 2016, derived from synthetic construct. It is reported to be a rapidly-maturing monomer with moderate acid sensitivity.
    723..744     +  misc_feature   MCS (fragment): pBluescript multiple cloning site
   1151..1169    -  promoter       T3 promoter: promoter for bacteriophage T3 RNA polymerase
   1214..1230    -  protein_bind   lac operator: The lac repressor binds to the lac operator to inhibit transcription in E. coli. This inhibition can be relieved by adding lactose or isopropyl-β-D-thiogalactopyranoside (IPTG). lac repressor encoded by lacI
   1238..1268    -  promoter       lac promoter: promoter for the E. coli lac operon
   1283..1304    -  protein_bind   CAP binding site: CAP binding activates transcription in the presence of cAMP. E. coli catabolite activator protein
   1317..1409    -  CDS            lacI (fragment): lac repressor; lacI; The lac repressor binds to the lac operator to inhibit transcription in E. coli. This inhibition can be relieved by adding lactose or isopropyl-β-D-thiogalactopyranoside (IPTG).
   1592..2180    -  rep_origin     ori: high-copy-number ColE1/pMB1/pBR322/pUC origin of replication
   2351..3211    -  CDS            AmpR: β-lactamase; bla; confers resistance to ampicillin, carbenicillin, and related antibiotics
   3212..3316    -  promoter       AmpR promoter: bla
   3343..3771    +  rep_origin     f1 ori (sequence partly withheld): f1 bacteriophage origin of replication; arrow indicates direction of (+) strand synthesis
   3802..3959    -  CDS            lacZα (fragment): LacZα fragment of β-galactosidase; lacZ fragment
   3962..3980    +  promoter       T7 promoter: promoter for bacteriophage T7 RNA polymerase
   3989..4012    +  misc_feature   MCS (fragment): pBluescript multiple cloning site
   5012..5581    +  CDS            sta: STA_STRLA - Experimental evidence at protein level: Swiss-Prot protein existence level 1. Involved in resistance to streptothricin, a broad-spectrum antibiotic produced by streptomycetes. Detoxifies streptothricin via acetylation of the beta amino group of the first beta-lysyl moiety of streptothricin. From Streptomyces lavendulae.
   6018..6482    -  CDS            RPS1 (fragment): RS3A_KLULA - Experimental evidence at protein level: Swiss-Prot protein existence level 1. From Kluyveromyces lactis (strain ATCC 8585 / CBS 2359 / DSM 70799 / NBRC 1267 / NRRL Y-1140 / WM37) (Yeast) (Candida sphaerica).
   6538..6840    -  CDS            RPS1B (fragment): RS3A2_YEAST - Also known as PLC2, RPS10B. Experimental evidence at protein level: Swiss-Prot protein existence level 1. Component of the ribosome, a large ribonucleoprotein complex responsible for the synthesis of proteins in the cell. The small ribosomal subunit (SSU) binds messenger RNAs (mRNAs) and translates the encoded message by selecting cognate aminoacyl-transfer RNA (tRNA) molecules. The large subunit (LSU) contains the ribosomal catalytic site termed the peptidyl transferase center (PTC), which catalyzes the formation of peptide bonds, thereby polymerizing the amino acids delivered b
>Addgene plasmid #163120 | CIp10 - mScarlet-I IDT | addgene full sequence | sequence record 322416 | Addgene NGS Result
ATGCTGCAGATGGTCAGTAAAGGGGAAGCAGTCATCAAGGAATTTATGCGTTTTAAGGTTCACATGGAAG
GATCTATGAACGGACATGAATTTGAGATCGAAGGTGAAGGTGAAGGGCGACCATACGAGGGAACTCAAAC
CGCCAAATTGAAAGTGACCAAGGGTGGGCCATTGCCATTCTCATGGGACATCTTGAGTCCACAATTTATG
TATGGAAGTCGAGCATTTATCAAGCACCCTGCTGATATACCTGACTACTATAAACAATCTTTCCCTGAGG
GGTTCAAGTGGGAGAGAGTGATGAATTTTGAGGATGGTGGGGCCGTAACTGTTACACAGGATACATCACT
TGAGGATGGAACATTAATTTACAAGGTAAAATTGCGAGGGACCAACTTTCCACCTGACGGACCTGTAATG
CAGAAAAAAACTATGGGTTGGGAGGCTTCCACCGAACGATTGTACCCAGAAGATGGGGTTCTTAAAGGTG
ATATTAAAATGGCCTTGAGATTGAAAGATGGAGGAAGATACTTAGCCGACTTTAAAACAACCTACAAAGC
TAAGAAACCTGTGCAAATGCCTGGGGCCTATAACGTAGACCGAAAGTTGGATATAACCTCTCATAATGAG
GATTATACAGTGGTTGAACAGTATGAACGATCTGAGGGACGACACTCTACTGGAGGAATGGATGAGTTAT
ATAAGTAACTAGTAGCGACGTCATCGATACCGTCGACCTCGAGGAGTGAAATTCTGGAAATCTGGAAATC
TGGTTTTGTATTCTTGTTATTCTTCTTTTTGTTATTACATATATAACTTGTTACTTTTTTAAAAAAATCT
TTGTTTATTTTATAAATATATAAAACTAAATTTAAGAAAAAGAGAAAAATGTTTTATTTGAGAGATTGAA
ATTTTACTTGAATTTAGCTTAGCTTTTATAAAGTATTATTATGTAAAAAAACAAAACAAATATACATTAA
AAAGTTAAGACTATAAAATAGCCACCCAAGGCATTTCTATATCTTGTTGTTGTTGTTTTCATCTTCTGTA
TCAGAGGAACTTATTTTATTATTTTCGTCACGGGTATTTTCTCTTGTTTGATGATTCATCCCATTCATTC
CATCAAAAATGTCGGTACCAGCTTTTGTTCCCTTTAGTGAGGGTTAATTTCGAGCTTGGCGTAATCATGG
TCATAGCTGTTTCCTGTGTGAAATTGTTATCCGCTCACAATTCCACACAACATACGAGCCGGAAGCATAA
AGTGTAAAGCCTGGGGTGCCTAATGAGTGAGCTAACTCACATTAATTGCGTTGCGCTCACTGCCCGCTTT
CCAGTCGGGAAACCTGTCGTGCCAGCTGCATTAATGAATCGGCCAACGCGCGGGGAGAGGCGGTTTGCGT
ATTGGGCGCTCTTCCGCTTCCTCGCTCACTGACTCGCTGCGCTCGGTCGTTCGGCTGCGGCGAGCGGTAT
CAGCTCACTCAAAGGCGGTAATACGGTTATCCACAGAATCAGGGGATAACGCAGGAAAGAACATGTGAGC
AAAAGGCCAGCAAAAGGCCAGGAACCGTAAAAAGGCCGCGTTGCTGGCGTTTTTCCATAGGCTCCGCCCC
CCTGACGAGCATCACAAAAATCGACGCTCAAGTCAGAGGTGGCGAAACCCGACAGGACTATAAAGATACC
AGGCGTTTCCCCCTGGAAGCTCCCTCGTGCGCTCTCCTGTTCCGACCCTGCCGCTTACCGGATACCTGTC
CGCCTTTCTCCCTTCGGGAAGCGTGGCGCTTTCTCATAGCTCACGCTGTAGGTATCTCAGTTCGGTGTAG
GTCGTTCGCTCCAAGCTGGGCTGTGTGCACGAACCCCCCGTTCAGCCCGACCGCTGCGCCTTATCCGGTA
ACTATCGTCTTGAGTCCAACCCGGTAAGACACGACTTATCGCCACTGGCAGCAGCCACTGGTAACAGGAT
TAGCAGAGCGAGGTATGTAGGCGGTGCTACAGAGTTCTTGAAGTGGTGGCCTAACTACGGCTACACTAGA
AGAACAGTATTTGGTATCTGCGCTCTGCTGAAGCCAGTTACCTTCGGAAAAAGAGTTGGTAGCTCTTGAT
CCGGCAAACAAACCACCGCTGGTAGCGGTGGTTTTTTTGTTTGCAAGCAGCAGATTACGCGCAGAAAAAA
AGGATCTCAAGAAGATCCTTTGATCTTTTCTACGGGGTCTGACGCTCAGTGGAACGAAAACTCACGTTAA
GGGATTTTGGTCATGAGATTATCAAAAAGGATCTTCACCTAGATCCTTTTAAATTAAAAATGAAGTTTTA
AATCAATCTAAAGTATATATGAGTAAACTTGGTCTGACAGTTACCAATGCTTAATCAGTGAGGCACCTAT
CTCAGCGATCTGTCTATTTCGTTCATCCATAGTTGCCTGACTCCCCGTCGTGTAGATAACTACGATACGG
GAGGGCTTACCATCTGGCCCCAGTGCTGCAATGATACCGCGAGACCCACGCTCACCGGCTCCAGATTTAT
CAGCAATAAACCAGCCAGCCGGAAGGGCCGAGCGCAGAAGTGGTCCTGCAACTTTATCCGCCTCCATCCA
GTCTATTAATTGTTGCCGGGAAGCTAGAGTAAGTAGTTCGCCAGTTAATAGTTTGCGCAACGTTGTTGCC
ATTGCTACAGGCATCGTGGTGTCACGCTCGTCGTTTGGTATGGCTTCATTCAGCTCCGGTTCCCAACGAT
CAAGGCGAGTTACATGATCCCCCATGTTGTGCAAAAAAGCGGTTAGCTCCTTCGGTCCTCCGATCGTTGT
CAGAAGTAAGTTGGCCGCAGTGTTATCACTCATGGTTATGGCAGCACTGCATAATTCTCTTACTGTCATG
CCATCCGTAAGATGCTTTTCTGTGACTGGTGAGTACTCAACCAAGTCATTCTGAGAATAGTGTATGCGGC
GACCGAGTTGCTCTTGCCCGGCGTCAATACGGGATAATACCGCGCCACATAGCAGAACTTTAAAAGTGCT
CATCATTGGAAAACGTTCTTCGGGGCGAAAACTCTCAAGGATCTTACCGCTGTTGAGATCCAGTTCGATG
TAACCCACTCGTGCACCCAACTGATCTTCAGCATCTTTTACTTTCACCAGCGTTTCTGGGTGAGCAAAAA
CAGGAAGGCAAAATGCCGCAAAAAAGGGAATAAGGGCGACACGGAAATGTTGAATACTCATACTCTTCCT
TTTTCAATATTATTGAAGCATTTATCAGGGTTATTGTCTCATGAGCGGATACATATTTGAATGTATTTAG
AAAAATAAACAAATAGGGGTTCCGCGCACATTTCCCCGAAAAGTGCCACCTG
[124 nt withheld, positions 3343-3466]
C
[91 nt withheld, positions 3468-3558]
A
[49 nt withheld, positions 3560-3608]
CCTTTGACGTTGGAGTCCACGTTCTTT
[37 nt withheld, positions 3636-3672]
ACCCTATCTCGGTCTATTCTTTTGATTTATAAGGGATTTTGCCGATTTCGGCCTATTGGTTAAAAAATGA
GCTGATTTAACAAAAATTTAACGCGAATTTTAACAAAATATTAACGCTTACAATTTCCATTCGCCATTCA
GGCTGCGCAACTGTTGGGAAGGGCGATCGGTGCGGGCCTCTTCGCTATTACGCCAGCTGGCGAAAGGGGG
ATGTGCTGCAAGGCGATTAAGTTGGGTAACGCCAGGGTTTTCCCAGTCACGACGTTGTAAAACGACGGCC
AGTGAATTGTAATACGACTCACTATAGGGCGAATTGGAGCTCCACCGCGGTGGCGGCCGCGTTTATAATA
AACTTAGTCTAATATTTCTTTTGGACCAAAATAGAAACTGTTCTCAGGTGGCAAAAAACAGCTTAAAGTC
TGTGTTAAAAAAAGATCTCGGCTATGCCAATCAAAAAGGAGTGACATTATTATGTAAAAGAAGAAATGTT
GTAATTCCGCGAAACAACAATTTTAATGCTTACTGTGCCGCCACCAATATCCTATGGCCAAGGGGCCTTT
AAACATGCCACGGAAATATACAGTCAAAGTAAACCTACTATGTCTTTAGAGCCTTCAGGATCAATTGTTT
TTAAATGAATGACTGCAAAACTAGAAAAGTAGCCTCTTACATAAGCAAGTCATTTGTACACCGAGAGTTT
AGTAACCAGTGAAGCAAGTATATCTGGCAAACCTGAAACTTATCTGTGAATTATAAAGCTCATAAGTAAA
AAGTGTAGAAAAGAAGATAAGGCAGACCAAATACAAATTTGCAACAGTACAACGAATATTTCAGCGTCAA
AACTAGAGAATAATAAAGAAAACGATCTTTTCAAAAAGAAAAAACCTTTTAGTTTTCCTTTGTTGTTGTT
GTGGGTGTGTGCTATTTATATTATATAGTTTACTCATAATACCATAAAATATTCGGTTTGATTAGGTTAT
TTTAATAAGCTAATTTGTTTCTAATCGTGTAATTTATGCTGTGTATATTAAGTAGTGTGTGCACTGCCCA
AAAATGTTTGTTGTTTATAGTCGGTTAAAGAGAAAAAAGAAAAAAAGATCCATACACACACGTTAATTAG
TTGTTCAACGTAATACACTCATATTTTGTTCTTATTTGCTTTCGGTCGCTGTTCTCACCAAGATTTATTG
CCAACGAAACAATTTTTTTTTATATATTTTCAGATTTTTCTTTTTTTCCTTTCCTTTCCTTTTCTAATTT
TCACTCCTGGTTTTCTTTCTTTCTTAGAAACATTATCTCGATATTAATATTAAAAAAATATAATCATTCA
AACTCCGGAATGTCTACTACTTTGGATGATACTGCTTATAGATACAGAACTTCTGTTCCAGGTGATGCTG
AAGCTATTGAAGCTTTGGATGGTTCTTTCACTACCGATACTGTTTTTAGAGTTACTGCTACTGGTGATGG
TTTCACTTTGAGAGAAGTTCCAGTTGATCCACCATTGACTAAGGTTTTCCCAGATGATGAATCCGATGAT
GAATCCGATGCTGGTGAAGATGGTGATCCAGATTCTAGAACTTTCGTTGCTTATGGTGATGATGGTGATT
TGGCTGGTTTCGTTGTTGTTTCTTATTCTGGTTGGAACAGAAGATTGACTGTTGAAGATATTGAAGTTGC
TCCAGAACATAGAGGTCATGGTGTTGGTAGAGCTTTGATGGGTTTGGCTACTGAATTCGCCAGAGAAAGA
GGTGCTGGTCATTTGTGGTTGGAAGTTACCAATGTTAATGCTCCAGCTATTCATGCTTATAGAAGAATGG
GTTTCACTTTGTGTGGTTTGGATACTGCTTTATACGATGGTACTGCTTCCGATGGTGAACAAGCTTTGTA
TATGTCTATGCCATGTCCATAATAACTCGGGGGGATCCGAGTGAAATTCTGGAAATCTGGAAATCTGGTT
TTGTATTCTTGTTATTCTTCTTTTTGTTATTACATATATAACTTGTTACTTTTTTAAAAAAATCTTTGTT
TATTTTATAAATATATAAAACTAAATTTAAGAAAAAGAGAAAAATGTTTTATTTGAGAGATTGAAATTTT
ACTTGAATTTAGCTTAGCTTTTATAAAGTATTATTATGTAAAAAAACAAAACAAATATACATTAAAAAGT
TAAGACTATAAAATAGCCACCCAAGGCATTTCTATATCTTGTTGTTGTTGTTTTCATCTTCTGTATCAGA
GGAACTTATTTTATTATTTTCGTCACGGGTATTTTCTCTTGTTTGATGATTCATCCCATTCTTCCATCAT
AAAATACTAGTGGATCCCCCAGATCCTTATCCTTAAACAGATTCTAAAACAACATCTTTGAAACCAGAAG
AAACTTTCTTACCTTTTTCTTCGGTTGAACCTTCACCGTGCAAAGCCAATAATGAACCCAAGTCGAATTT
TGGTTGTTTCAACAATTTGACTTTTCTGATGTGGACATTTTGTAATGGGAAAATGGTTTGGGTGGATTTT
TCAATTTCACGGCCAATGACTTCTGGAATCAATTTGGAAGTTAATTGAGCTAAAGTACAGTTGGAAACTT
CTCTTTGCATAATTTCAATCATCTTCTTTCTGACTTCTCTCAATTTAGAGGATTGAGCGTAAGTAGTTTT
CTTGATTTGGTTTGGTTGTCTTTTGGTGAAAGCAATGGCAAAAACTCTCAAAACGTAATCGTCGGAAGTT
TTAACAGTGACATTAGCTTCAACTAATGATTGCCATTTTCTGACCAATGATCTTAATTTGTCAGAAGTGA
AATCCAAACCATGAGGCCTCCATGAGGCCTCCATGAGGCCTCCATGAGGCCTCCATGGAGGCCTCATGGA
AGTTGGTCAACAAGTTTTTACCTTGGACTTCATCAACTCTCAATTTGATTTTTCTGTAAGAGTGGTCTTC
GGAACCTTGTAAGTCGGCCAAACAAACTTCGAAAACTCTACCTTTCAAGCCATCAGCGGCATTCTTTAAA
CCGGTAGATCTGTTGATCAAAGTTTTACCAACATTTCTGTTTTCAAAAGTGGTTGGAGCTTTGATGTCAA
ACCAATCTTTTCTGGTGAATGGGTCAACGACCTTCTTTTTTAATCCTTTCTTTCCTTTGGACAATCTCTT
GTTTTTACCGACAGCCATGTTGTACTTGAGTTGGATCTACGCGTCAGCCTCGTTTATAATAAACTTAGTC
TAATATTTCTTTTGGACCAAAATAGAAACTGTTCTCAGGTGGCAAAAAACAGCTTAAAGTCTGTGTTAAA
AAAAGATCTCGGCTATGCCAATCAAAAAGGAGTGACATTATTATGTAAAAGAAGAAATGTTGTAATTCCG
CGAAACAACAATTTTAATGCTTACTGTGCCGCCACCAATATCCTATGGCCAAGGGGCCTTTAAACATGCC
ACGGAAATATACAGTCAAAGTAAACCTACTATGTCTTTAGAGCCTTCAGGATCAATTGTTTTTAAATGAA
TGACTGCAAAACTAGAAAAGTAGCCTCTTACATAAGCAAGTCATTTGTACACCGAGAGTTTAGTAACCAG
TGAAGCAAGTATATCTGGCAAACCTGAAACTTATCTGTGAATTATAAAGCTCATAAGTAAAAAGTGTAGA
AAAGAAGATAAGGCAGACCAAATACAAATTTGCAACAGTACAACGAATATTTCAGCGTCAAAACTAGAGA
ATAATAAAGAAAACGATCTTTTCAAAAAGAAAAAACCTTTTAGTTTTCCTTTGTTGTTGTTGTGGGTGTG
TGCTATTTATATTATATAGTTTACTCATAATACCATAAAATATTCGGTTTGATTAGGTTATTTTAATAAG
CTAATTTGTTTCTAATCGTGTAATTTATGCTGTGTATATTAAGTAGTGTGTGCACTGCCCAAAAATGTTT
GTTGTTTATAGTCGGTTAAAGAGAAAAAAGAAAAAAAGATCCATACACACACGTTAATTAGTTGTTCAAC
GTAATACACTCATATTTTGTTCTTATTTGCTTTCGGTCGCTGTTCTCACCAAGATTTATTGCCAACGAAA
CAATTTTTTTTTATATATTTTCAGATTTTTCTTTTTTTCCTTTCCTTTCCTTTTCTAATTTTCACTCCTG
GTTTTCTTTCTTTCTTAGAAACATTATCTCGATATTAATATTAAAAAAATATAATCATTCAAA
