>Addgene plasmid #163120 | CIp10 - mScarlet-I IDT | depositor partial sequence | sequence record 316051 | CIp10 - mScarlet-I IDT sequence 7860 bps
CGACGTCATCGATACCGTCGACCTCGAGGAGTGAAATTCTGGAAATCTGGAAATCTGGTTTTGTATTCTT
GTTATTCTTCTTTTTGTTATTACATATATAACTTGTTACTTTTTTAAAAAAATCTTTGTTTATTTTATAA
ATATATAAAACTAAATTTAAGAAAAAGAGAAAAATGTTTTATTTGAGAGATTGAAATTTTACTTGAATTT
AGCTTAGCTTTTATAAAGTATTATTATGTAAAAAAACAAAACAAATATACATTAAAAAGTTAAGACTATA
AAATAGCCACCCAAGGCATTTCTATATCTTGTTGTTGTTGTTTTCATCTTCTGTATCAGAGGAACTTATT
TTATTATTTTCGTCACGGGTATTTTCTCTTGTTTGATGATTCATCCCATTCATTCCATCAAAAATGTCGG
TACCAGCTTTTGTTCCCTTTAGTGAGGGTTAATTTCGAGCTTGGCGTAATCATGGTCATAGCTGTTTCCT
GTGTGAAATTGTTATCCGCTCACAATTCCACACAACATACGAGCCGGAAGCATAAAGTGTAAAGCCTGGG
GTGCCTAATGAGTGAGCTAACTCACATTAATTGCGTTGCGCTCACTGCCCGCTTTCCAGTCGGGAAACCT
GTCGTGCCAGCTGCATTAATGAATCGGCCAACGCGCGGGGAGAGGCGGTTTGCGTATTGGGCGCTCTTCC
GCTTCCTCGCTCACTGACTCGCTGCGCTCGGTCGTTCGGCTGCGGCGAGCGGTATCAGCTCACTCAAAGG
CGGTAATACGGTTATCCACAGAAATCAGGGGATAACGCAGGAAAGAACATGTGAGCAAAAGGCCAGCAAA
AGGCCAGGAACCGTAAAAAGGCCGCGTTGCTGGCGTTTTTCCATAGGCTCCGCCCCCCTGACGAGCATCA
CAAAAATCGACGCTCAAGTCAGAGGTGGCGAAACCCGACAGGACTATAAAGATACCAGGCGTTTCCCCCT
GGAAGCTCCCTCGTGCGCTCTCCTGTTCCGACCCTGCCGCTTACCGGATACCTGTCCGCCTTTCTCCCTT
CGGGAAGCGTGGCGCTTTCTCATAGCTCACGCTGTAGGTATCTCAGTTCGGTGTAGGTCGTTCGCTCCAA
GCTGGGCTGTGTGCACGAACCCCCCGTTCAGCCCGACCGCTGCGCCTTATCCGGTAACTATCGTCTTGAG
TCCAACCCGGTAAGACACGACTTATCGCCACTGGCAGCAGCCACTGGTAACAGGATTAGCAGAGCGAGGT
ATGTAGGCGGTGCTACAGAGTTCTTGAAGTGGTGGCCTAACTACGGCTACACTAGAAGAACAGTATTTGG
TATCTGCGCTCTGCTGAAGCCAGTTACCTTCGGAAAAAGAGTTGGTAGCTCTTGATCCGGCAAACAAACC
ACCGCTGGGTAGCGGTGGTTTTTTTGTTTGCAAGCAGCAGATTACGCGCAGAAAAAAAGGATCTCAAGAA
GATCCTTTGATCTTTTCTACGGGGTCTGACGCTCAGTGGAACGAAAACTCACGTTAAGGGATTTTGGTCA
TGAGATTATCAAAAAGGATCTTCACCTAGATCCTTTTAAATTAAAAATGAAGTTTTAAATCAATCTAAAG
TATATATGAGTAAACTTGGTCTGACAGTTACCAATGCTTAATCAGTGAGGCACCTATCTCAGCGATCTGT
CTATTTCGTTCATCCATAGTTGCCTGACTCCCCGTCGTGTAGATAACTACGATACGGGAGGGCTTACCAT
CTGGCCCCAGTGCTGCAATGATACCGCGAGACCCACGCTCACCGGCTCCAGATTTATCAGCAATAAACCA
GCCAGCCGGAAGGGCCGAGCGCAGAAGTGGTCCTGCAACTTTATCCGCCTCCATCCAGTCTATTAATTGT
TGCCGGGAAGCTAGAGTAAGTAGTTCGCCAGTTAATAGTTTGCGCAACGTTGTTGCCATTGCTACAGGCA
TCGTGGTGTCACGCTCGTCGTTTGGTATGGCTTCATTCAGCTCCGGTTCCCAACGATCAAGGCGAGTTAC
ATGATCCCCCATGTTGTGCAAAAAAGCGGTTAGCTCCTTCGGTCCTCCGATCGTTGTCAGAAGTAAGTTG
GCCGCAGTGTTATCACTCATGGTTATGGCAGCACTGCATAATTCTCTTACTGTCATGCCATCCGTAAGAT
GCTTTTCTGTGACTGGTGAGTACTCAACCAAGTCATTCTGAGAATAGTGTATGCGGCGACCGAGTTGCTC
TTGCCCGGCGTCAATACGGGATAATACCGCGCCACATAGCAGAACTTTAAAAGTGCTCATCATTGGAAAA
CGTTCTTCGGGGCGAAAACTCTCAAGGATCTTACCGCTGTTGAGATCCAGTTCGATGTAACCCACTCGTG
CACCCAACTGATCTTCAGCATCTTTTACTTTCACCAGCGTTTCTGGGTGAGCAAAAACAGGAAGGCAAAA
TGCCGCAAAAAAGGGAATAAGGGCGACACGGAAATGTTGAATACTCATACTCTTCCTTTTTCAATATTAT
TGAAGCATTTATCAGGGTTATTGTCTCATGAGCGGATACATATTTGAATGTATTTAGAAAAATAAACAAA
TAGGGGTTCCGCGCACATTTCCCCGAAAAGTGCCACCTG
[124 nt withheld, positions 2630-2753]
C
[91 nt withheld, positions 2755-2845]
A
[49 nt withheld, positions 2847-2895]
CCTTTGACGTTGGAGTCCACGTTCTTT
[37 nt withheld, positions 2923-2959]
ACCCTATCTCGGTCTATTCTTTTGATTTATAAGGGATTTTGCCGATTTCGGCCTATTGGTTAAAAAATGA
GCTGATTTAACAAAAATTTAACGCGAATTTTAACAAAATATTAACGCTTACAATTTCCATTCGCCATTCA
GGCTGCGCAACTGTTGGGAAGGGCGATCGGTGCGGGCCTCTTCGCTATTACGCCAGCTGGCGAAAGGGGG
ATGTGCTGCAAGGCGATTAAGTTGGGTAACGCCAGGGTTTTCCCAGTCACGACGTTGTAAAACGACGGCC
AGTGAATTGTAATACGACTCACTATAGGGCGAATTGGAGCTCCACCGCGGTGGCGGCCGCGTTTATAATA
AACTTAGTCTAATATTTCTTTTGGACCAAAATAGAAACTGTTCTCAGGTGGCAAAAAACAGCTTAAAGTC
TGTGTTAAAAAAAGATCTCGGCTATGCCAATCAAAAAGGAGTGACATTATTATGTAAAAGAAGAAATGTT
GTAATTCCGCGAAACAACAATTTTAATGCTTACTGTGCCGCCACCAATATCCTATGGCCAAGGGGCCTTT
AAACATGCCACGGAAATATACAGTCAAAGTAAACCTACTATGTCTTTAGAGCCTTCAGGATCAATTGTTT
TTAAATGAATGACTGCAAAACTAGAAAAGTAGCCTCTTACATAAGCAAGTCATTTGTACACCGAGAGTTT
AGTAACCAGTGAAGCAAGTATATCTGGCAAACCTGAAACTTATCTGTGAATTATAAAGCTCATAAGTAAA
AAGTGTAGAAAAGAAGATAAGGCAGACCAAATACAAATTTGCAACAGTACAACGAATATTTCAGCGTCAA
AACTAGAGAATAATAAAGAAAACGATCTTTTCAAAAAGAAAAAACCTTTTAGTTTTCCTTTGTTGTTGTT
GTGGGTGTGTGCTATTTATATTATATAGTTTACTCATAATACCATAAAATATTCGGTTTGATTAGGTTAT
TTTAATAAGCTAATTTGTTTCTAATCGTGTAATTTATGCTGTGTATATTAAGTAGTGTGTGCACTGCCCA
AAAATGTTTGTTGTTTATAGTCGGTTAAAGAGAAAAAAGAAAAAAAGATCCATACACACACGTTAATTAG
TTGTTCAACGTAATACACTCATATTTTGTTCTTATTTGCTTTCGGTCGCTGTTCTCACCAAGATTTATTG
CCAACGAAACAATTTTTTTTTATATATTTTCAGATTTTTCTTTTTTTCCTTTCCTTTCCTTTTCTAATTT
TCACTCCTGGTTTTCTTTCTTTCTTAGAAACATTATCTCGATATTAATATTAAAAAAATATAATCATTCA
AACTCCGGAATGTCTACTACTTTGGATGATACTGCTTATAGATACAGAACTTCTGTTCCAGGTGATGCTG
AAGCTATTGAAGCTTTGGATGGTTCTTTCACTACCGATACTGTTTTTAGAGTTACTGCTACTGGTGATGG
TTTCACTTTGAGAGAAGTTCCAGTTGATCCACCATTGACTAAGGTTTTCCCAGATGATGAATCCGATGAT
GAATCCGATGCTGGTGAAGATGGTGATCCAGATTCTAGAACTTTCGTTGCTTATGGTGATGATGGTGATT
TGGCTGGTTTCGTTGTTGTTTCTTATTCTGGTTGGAACAGAAGATTGACTGTTGAAGATATTGAAGTTGC
TCCAGAACATAGAGGTCATGGTGTTGGTAGAGCTTTGATGGGTTTGGCTACTGAATTCGCCAGAGAAAGA
GGTGCTGGTCATTTGTGGTTGGAAGTTACCAATGTTAATGCTCCAGCTATTCATGCTTATAGAAGAATGG
GTTTCACTTTGTGTGGTTTGGATACTGCTTTATACGATGGTACTGCTTCCGATGGTGAACAAGCTTTGTA
TATGTCTATGCCATGTCCATAATAACTCGGGGGGATCCGAGTGAAATTCTGGAAATCTGGAAATCTGGTT
TTGTATTCTTGTTATTCTTCTTTTTGTTATTACATATATAACTTGTTACTTTTTTAAAAAAATCTTTGTT
TATTTTATAAATATATAAAACTAAATTTAAGAAAAAGAGAAAAATGTTTTATTTGAGAGATTGAAATTTT
ACTTGAATTTAGCTTAGCTTTTATAAAGTATTATTATGTAAAAAAACAAAACAAATATACATTAAAAAGT
TAAGACTATAAAATAGCCACCCAAGGCATTTCTATATCTTGTTGTTGTTGTTTTCATCTTCTGTATCAGA
GGAACTTATTTTATTATTTTCGTCACGGGTATTTTCTCTTGTTTGATGATTCATCCCATTCTTCCATCAT
AAAATACTAGTGGATCCCCCAGATCCTTATCCTTAAACAGATTCTAAAACAACATCTTTGAAACCAGAAG
AAACTTTCTTACCTTTTTCTTCGGTTGAACCTTCACCGTGCAAAGCCAATAATGAACCCAAGTCGAATTT
TGGTTGTTTCAACAATTTGACTTTTCTGATGTGGACATTTTGTAATGGGAAAATGGTTTGGGTGGATTTT
TCAATTTCACGGCCAATGACTTCTGGAATCAATTTGGAAGTTAATTGAGCTAAAGTACAGTTGGAAACTT
CTCTTTGCATAATTTCAATCATCTTCTTTCTGACTTCTCTCAATTTAGAGGATTGAGCGTAAGTAGTTTT
CTTGATTTGGTTTGGTTGTCTTTTGGTGAAAGCAATGGCAAAAACTCTCAAAACGTAATCGTCGGAAGTT
TTAACAGTGACATTAGCTTCAACTAATGATTGCCATTTTCTGACCAATGATCTTAATTTGTCAGAAGTGA
AATCCAAACCATGAGGCCTCCATGAGGCCTCCATGAGGCCTCCATGAGGCCTCCATGGAGGCCTCATGGA
AGTTGGTCAACAAGTTTTTACCTTGGACTTCATCAACTCTCAATTTGATTTTTCTGTAAGAGTGGTCTTC
GGAACCTTGTAAGTCGGCCAAACAAACTTCGAAAACTCTACCTTTCAAGCCATCAGCGGCATTCTTTAAA
CCGGTAGATCTGTTGATCAAAGTTTTACCAACATTTCTGTTTTCAAAAGTGGTTGGAGCTTTGATGTCAA
ACCAATCTTTTCTGGTGAATGGGTCAACGACCTTCTTTTTTAATCCTTTCTTTCCTTTGGACAATCTCTT
GTTTTTACCGACAGCCATGTTGTACTTGAGTTGGATCTACGCGTCAGCCTCGTTTATAATAAACTTAGTC
TAATATTTCTTTTGGACCAAAATAGAAACTGTTCTCAGGTGGCAAAAAACAGCTTAAAGTCTGTGTTAAA
AAAAGATCTCGGCTATGCCAATCAAAAAGGAGTGACATTATTATGTAAAAGAAGAAATGTTGTAATTCCG
CGAAACAACAATTTTAATGCTTACTGTGCCGCCACCAATATCCTATGGCCAAGGGGCCTTTAAACATGCC
ACGGAAATATACAGTCAAAGTAAACCTACTATGTCTTTAGAGCCTTCAGGATCAATTGTTTTTAAATGAA
TGACTGCAAAACTAGAAAAGTAGCCTCTTACATAAGCAAGTCATTTGTACACCGAGAGTTTAGTAACCAG
TGAAGCAAGTATATCTGGCAAACCTGAAACTTATCTGTGAATTATAAAGCTCATAAGTAAAAAGTGTAGA
AAAGAAGATAAGGCAGACCAAATACAAATTTGCAACAGTACAACGAATATTTCAGCGTCAAAACTAGAGA
ATAATAAAGAAAACGATCTTTTCAAAAAGAAAAAACCTTTTAGTTTTCCTTTGTTGTTGTTGTGGGTGTG
TGCTATTTATATTATATAGTTTACTCATAATACCATAAAATATTCGGTTTGATTAGGTTATTTTAATAAG
CTAATTTGTTTCTAATCGTGTAATTTATGCTGTGTATATTAAGTAGTGTGTGCACTGCCCAAAAATGTTT
GTTGTTTATAGTCGGTTAAGAGAAAAAAGAAAAAAAGATCCCATACACACACGTTAATTAGTTGTTCAAC
GTAATACACTCATATTTTGTTCTTATTTGCTTTCGGTCGCTGTTCTCACCAAGATTTATTGCCAACGAAA
CAATTTTTTTTTATATATTTTCAGATTTTTCTTTTTTTCCTTTCCTTTCCTTTTCTAATTTTCACTCCTG
GTTTTCTTTCTTTCTTAGAAACATTATCTCGATATTAATATTAAAAAAATATAATCATTCAAAATGCTGC
ACATGGTCAGTAAAGGGGAAGCAGTCATCAAGGAATTTATGCGTTTTAAGGTTCACATGGAAGGATCTAT
GAACGGACATGAATTTGAGATCGAAGGTGAAGGTGAAGGGCGACCATACGAGGGAACTCAAACCGCCAAA
TTGAAAGTGACCAAGGGTGGGCCATTGCCATTCTCATGGGACATCTTGAGTCCACAATTTATGTATGGAA
GTCGAGCATTTATCAAGCACCCTGCTGATATACCTGACTACTATAAACAATCTTTCCCTGAGGGGTTCAA
GTGGGAGAGAGTGATGAATTTTGAGGATGGTGGGGCCGTAACTGTTACACAGGATACATCACTTGAGGAT
GGAACATTAATTTACAAGGTAAAATTGCGAGGGACCAACTTTCCACCTGACGGACCTGTAATGCAGAAAA
AAACTATGGGTTGGGAGGCTTCCACCGAACGATTGTACCCAGAAGATGGGGTTCTTAAAGGTGATATTAA
AATGGCCTTGAGATTGAAAGATGGAGGAAGATACTTAGCCGACTTTAAAACAACCTACAAAGCTAAGAAA
CCTGTGCAAATGCCTGGGGCCTATAACGTAGACCGAAAGTTGGATATAACCTCTCATAATGAGGATTATA
CAGTGGTTGAACAGTATGAACGATCTGAGGGACGACACTCTACTGGAGGAATGGATGAGTTATATAAGTA
A
